>Addgene plasmid #78780 | pCS3-MT-BX-6MYC p21 | addgene partial sequence | sequence record 149177 | EBV-rev 5'-GTGGTTTGTCCAAACTCATC-3'
ATACGACTCACTATAGTTCTAGATCCGGTGGATCCCGGGCCCGCGGTACCGTCGAGTTAGGGCTTCCTCT
TGGAGAAGATCAGCCGGCGTTTGGAGTGGTAGAAATCTGTCATGCTGGTCTGCCGCCGTTTTCGACCCTG
AGAGTCTCCAGGTCCACCTGGGGACCCTTCAGCCTGCTCCCCTGAGCGAGGCACAAGGGTACAAGACAGT
GACAGGTCCACATGGTCTTCCTCTGCTGTCCCCTGCAGCAGAGCAGGTGAGGTGCCAGGCCGCCTGCCTC
CTCCCAACTCATCCCGGCCTCGCCGGGGCCCCGTGGGAAGGTAGAGCTTGGGCAGGCCAAGGCCCCGCAC
ACGCTCCCAGGCGAAGTCACCCTCCAGTGGTGTCTCGGTGACAAAGTCGAAGTTCCATCGCTCACGGGCC
TCCTGGATGCAGCCCGCCATTAGCGCATCACAGTCGCGTCTCAGCTGCTCGCTGTCCACTGGGCCGAAGA
GGCGGCGGCAGGCCTTGCTGCCGCATGGGTTCTGACGGACATCCCCAGCCGGTTCTGACATGAATTCGAA
GCTTGAGCTCGAGATCTCTAAATTCAAGTCCTCTTCAGAAATGAGCTTTTGCTCCATGGTGAGGTCGCCC
AAGCTCTCCATTTCATTCAAGTCCTCTTCAGAAATGAGCTTTTGCTCCATTTCATTCAAGTCCTCTTCAG
AAATGAGCTTTTGCTCCATTTCATTCAAGTCCTCTTCAGAAATGAGCTTTTGCTCCATTTCATTCAAGTC
CTCTTCAGAAATGAGCTTTTGCTCCATTTCATTCAAGTCCTCTTCA
