[The description below was written by a language model from this plasmid's Addgene catalogue record.]
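Description:
pCS3-MT-BX-6MYC p21 is a mammalian expression plasmid built on the pCS3-MT-BX-6MYC backbone, a member of the pCS family of vectors designed for strong constitutive expression of epitope-tagged proteins. It is propagated in E. coli as a high-copy plasmid under ampicillin selection. The record does not list a mammalian selection marker, the origin of replication, or a polyadenylation signal, and no feature table is available to confirm the finer details of the backbone.

The insert is human p21, the product of the CDKN1A gene (also known as CIP1 or WAF1), a cyclin-dependent kinase inhibitor that mediates cell-cycle arrest, notably in the p53-driven response to DNA damage. Transcription is driven by the CMV IE94 promoter, a cytomegalovirus immediate-early promoter that gives robust expression in a wide range of mammalian cell types. The backbone supplies six tandem MYC epitopes fused to the N terminus of p21, so the overexpressed protein can be detected by immunoblotting or immunofluorescence, or recovered by immunoprecipitation with anti-MYC antibodies, and distinguished from endogenous p21 by both the tag and its larger size. The insert was introduced by restriction cloning, although the sites used are not recorded. SP6 and T7 are given as the flanking sequencing primers, indicating that these phage promoter sequences sit on either side of the expression cassette.

The stated purpose is overexpression of p21 in mammalian cells. The associated work concerns stabilisation of p21 through acetylation and its role in the DNA damage response, so the plasmid suits transient transfection studies of p21 stability, post-translational modification, and protein interactions.
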