Addgene plasmid #78780: pCS3-MT-BX-6MYC p21
Purpose: To overexpress p21 in Mammalian Cells
Depositing lab: Jaewhan Song. Depositing organization: Yonsei University. Publication: Stabilization of p21 (Cip1/WAF1) following Tip60-dependent acetylation is required for p21-mediated DNA damage response. Lee MS, Seo J, Choi DY, Lee EW, Ko A, Ha NC, Yoon JB, Lee HW, Kim KP, Song J. Cell Death Differ. 2013 Apr;20(4):620-9. doi: 10.1038/cdd.2012.159. Epub 2012 Dec 14. PubMed 23238566.
Backbone
  Vector backbone: pCS3-MT-BX-6MYC
  Vector type: Mammalian Expression
Growth in bacteria
  Bacterial resistance: Ampicillin, 100 μg/mL
  Growth temperature: 37°C
  Growth strain: DH5alpha
  Copy number: High Copy
Gene/Insert
  Gene/Insert name: p21
  Species: H. sapiens (human)
  Entrez Gene: CDKN1A (a.k.a. CAP20, CDKN1, CIP1, MDA-6, P21, SDI1, WAF1, p21CIP1)
  Promoter: CMV IE94
  Tag / fusion protein: 6xMYC (N terminal on backbone)
  Cloning method: Restriction Enzyme; 5′ cloning site unknown (unknown if destroyed); 3′ cloning site unknown (unknown if destroyed)
  Sequencing primers: 5′ SP6; 3′ T7
Terms and licenses: Academic/Nonprofit Terms; Industry Terms: Not Available to Industry
How to cite: pCS3-MT-BX-6MYC p21 was a gift from Jaewhan Song (Addgene plasmid # 78780 ; http://n2t.net/addgene:78780 ; RRID:Addgene_78780)
